>Addgene plasmid #194332 | GFP-myrlysin/BORCS5 | addgene full sequence | sequence record 383968 | Addgene NGS Result
CCCTGATTCTGTGGATAACCGTATTACCGCCATGCATTAGTTATTAATAGTAATCAATTACGGGGTCATT
AGTTCATAGCCCATATATGGAGTTCCGCGTTACATAACTTACGGTAAATGGCCCGCCTGGCTGACCGCCC
AACGACCCCCGCCCATTGACGTCAATAATGACGTATGTTCCCATAGTAACGCCAATAGGGACTTTCCATT
GACGTCAATGGGTGGAGTATTTACGGTAAACTGCCCACTTGGCAGTACATCAAGTGTATCATATGCCAAG
TACGCCCCCTATTGACGTCAATGACGGTAAATGGCCCGCCTGGCATTATGCCCAGTACATGACCTTATGG
GACTTTCCTACTTGGCAGTACATCTACGTATTAGTCATCGCTATTACCATGGTGATGCGGTTTTGGCAGT
ACATCAATGGGCGTGGATAGCGGTTTGACTCACGGGGATTTCCAAGTCTCCACCCCATTGACGTCAATGG
GAGTTTGTTTTGGCACCAAAATCAACGGGACTTTCCAAAATGTCGTAACAACTCCGCCCCATTGACGCAA
ATGGGCGGTAGGCGTGTACGGTGGGAGGTCTATATAAGCAGAGCTGGTTTAGTGAACCGTCAGATCCGCT
AGCGCTACCGGACTCAGATCTCGAGCTCAAGCTTCGAATTCGCATGGGCAGTGAGCAGAGCTCCGAGGCC
GAGAGCCGACCCAACGATCTGAACTCCTCAGTGACTCCTTCACCAGCCAAGCATAGAGCCAAGATGGATG
ATATTGTGGTTGTAGCTCAGGGCTCCCAGGCCTCACGGAACGTCAGCAACGATCCCGATGTCATCAAGTT
GCAAGAGATTCCAACCTTCCAGCCCCTTTTGAAAGGGCTATTGAGTGGCCAGACTTCCCCAACAAATGCC
AAATTGGAGAAACTGGACTCTCAGCAGGTGTTGCAGCTCTGCCTCCGATATCAAGATCACCTGCATCAGT
GTGCAGAGGCCGTTGCTTTTGACCAGAATGCTTTGGTTAAACGAATCAAAGAGATGGATCTGTCTGTAGA
AACTCTGTTCAGCTTCATGCAGGAGCGCCAGAAAAGATACGCCAAGTATGCCGAGCAGATCCAGAAAGTG
AACGAGATGTCCGCCATCCTCCGCCGCATACAGATGGGCATCGACCAGACTGTGCCCCTGCTGGACAGGC
TCAACAGCATGCTGCCCGAGGGCGAGCGGCTGGAGCCCTTCAGCATGAAGCCCGACCGCGAGCTCAGGCT
GAAGGTACCGCGGGCCCGGGATCCACCGGTCGCCACCATGGTGAGCAAGGGCGAGGAGCTGTTCACCGGG
GTGGTGCCCATCCTGGTCGAGCTGGACGGCGACGTAAACGGCCACAAGTTCAGCGTGTCCGGCGAGGGCG
AGGGCGATGCCACCTACGGCAAGCTGACCCTGAAGTTCATCTGCACCACCGGCAAGCTGCCCGTGCCCTG
GCCCACCCTCGTGACCACCCTGACCTACGGCGTGCAGTGCTTCAGCCGCTACCCCGACCACATGAAGCAG
CACGACTTCTTCAAGTCCGCCATGCCCGAAGGCTACGTCCAGGAGCGCACCATCTTCTTCAAGGACGACG
GCAACTACAAGACCCGCGCCGAGGTGAAGTTCGAGGGCGACACCCTGGTGAACCGCATCGAGCTGAAGGG
CATCGACTTCAAGGAGGACGGCAACATCCTGGGGCACAAGCTGGAGTACAACTACAACAGCCACAACGTC
TATATCATGGCCGACAAGCAGAAGAACGGCATCAAGGTGAACTTCAAGATCCGCCACAACATCGAGGACG
GCAGCGTGCAGCTCGCCGACCACTACCAGCAGAACACCCCCATCGGCGACGGCCCCGTGCTGCTGCCCGA
CAACCACTACCTGAGCACCCAGTCCAAGCTGAGCAAAGACCCCAACGAGAAGCGCGATCACATGGTCCTG
CTGGAGTTCGTGACCGCCGCCGGGATCACTCTCGGCATGGACGAGCTGTACAAGTAAAGCGGCCGCGACT
CTAGATCATAATCAGCCATACCACATTTGTAGAGGTTTTACTTGCTTTAAAAAACCTCCCACACCTCCCC
CTGAACCTGAAACATAAAATGAATGCAATTGTTGTTGTTAACTTGTTTATTGCAGCTTATAATGGTTACA
AATAAAGCAATAGCATCACAAATTTCACAAATAAAGCATTTTTTTCACTGCATTCTAGTTGTGGTTTGTC
CAAACTCATCAATGTATCTTAAGGCGTAAATTGTAAGCGTTAATATTTTGTTAAAATTCGCGTTAAATTT
TTGTTAAATCAGCTCATTTTTTAACCAATAGGCCGAAATCGGCAAAATCCCTTATAAATCAAAAGAATAG
ACCGAGATAGGGT
[37 nt withheld, positions 2394-2430]
AAAGAACGTGGACTCCAACGTCAAAGG
[49 nt withheld, positions 2458-2506]
T
[91 nt withheld, positions 2508-2598]
G
[124 nt withheld, positions 2600-2723]
CAGGTGGCACTTTTCGGGGAAATGTGCGCGGAACCCCTATTTGTTTATTTTTCTAAATACATTCAAATAT
GTATCCGCTCATGAGACAATAACCCTGATAAATGCTTCAATAATATTGAAAAAGGAAGAGTCCTGAGGCG
GAAAGAACCAGCTGTGGAATGTGTGTCAGTTAGGGTGTGGAAAGTCCCCAGGCTCCCCAGCAGGCAGAAG
TATGCAAAGCATGCATCTCAATTAGTCAGCAACCAGGTGTGGAAAGTCCCCAGGCTCCCCAGCAGGCAGA
AGTATGCAAAGCATGCATCTCAATTAGTCAGCAACCATAGTCCCGCCCCTAACTCCGCCCATCCCGCCCC
TAACTCCGCCCAGTTCCGCCCATTCTCCGCCCCATGGCTGACTAATTTTTTTTATTTATGCAGAGGCCGA
GGCCGCCTCGGCCTCTGAGCTATTCCAGAAGTAGTGAGGAGGCTTTTTTGGAGGCCTAGGCTTTTGCAAA
GATCGATCAAGAGACAGGATGAGGATCGTTTCGCATGATTGAACAAGATGGATTGCACGCAGGTTCTCCG
GCCGCTTGGGTGGAGAGGCTATTCGGCTATGACTGGGCACAACAGACAATCGGCTGCTCTGATGCCGCCG
TGTTCCGGCTGTCAGCGCAGGGGCGCCCGGTTCTTTTTGTCAAGACCGACCTGTCCGGTGCCCTGAATGA
ACTGCAAGACGAGGCAGCGCGGCTATCGTGGCTGGCCACGACGGGCGTTCCTTGCGCAGCTGTGCTCGAC
GTTGTCACTGAAGCGGGAAGGGACTGGCTGCTATTGGGCGAAGTGCCGGGGCAGGATCTCCTGTCATCTC
ACCTTGCTCCTGCCGAGAAAGTATCCATCATGGCTGATGCAATGCGGCGGCTGCATACGCTTGATCCGGC
TACCTGCCCATTCGACCACCAAGCGAAACATCGCATCGAGCGAGCACGTACTCGGATGGAAGCCGGTCTT
GTCGATCAGGATGATCTGGACGAAGAGCATCAGGGGCTCGCGCCAGCCGAACTGTTCGCCAGGCTCAAGG
CGAGCATGCCCGACGGCGAGGATCTCGTCGTGACCCATGGCGATGCCTGCTTGCCGAATATCATGGTGGA
AAATGGCCGCTTTTCTGGATTCATCGACTGTGGCCGGCTGGGTGTGGCGGACCGCTATCAGGACATAGCG
TTGGCTACCCGTGATATTGCTGAAGAGCTTGGCGGCGAATGGGCTGACCGCTTCCTCGTGCTTTACGGTA
TCGCCGCTCCCGATTCGCAGCGCATCGCCTTCTATCGCCTTCTTGACGAGTTCTTCTGAGCGGGACTCTG
GGGTTCGAAATGACCGACCAAGCGACGCCCAACCTGCCATCACGAGATTTCGATTCCACCGCCGCCTTCT
ATGAAAGGTTGGGCTTCGGAATCGTTTTCCGGGACGCCGGCTGGATGATCCTCCAGCGCGGGGATCTCAT
GCTGGAGTTCTTCGCCCACCCTAGGGGGAGGCTAACTGAAACACGGAAGGAGACAATACCGGAAGGAACC
CGCGCTATGACGGCAATAAAAAGACAGAATAAAACGCACGGTGTTGGGTCGTTTGTTCATAAACGCGGGG
TTCGGTCCCAGGGCTGGCACTCTGTCGATACCCCACCGAGACCCCATTGGGGCCAATACGCCCGCGTTTC
TTCCTTTTCCCCACCCCACCCCCCAAGTTCGGGTGAAGGCCCAGGGCTCGCAGCCAACGTCGGGGCGGCA
GGCCCTGCCATAGCCTCAGGTTACTCATATATACTTTAGATTGATTTAAAACTTCATTTTTAATTTAAAA
GGATCTAGGTGAAGATCCTTTTTGATAATCTCATGACCAAAATCCCTTAACGTGAGTTTTCGTTCCACTG
AGCGTCAGACCCCGTAGAAAAGATCAAAGGATCTTCTTGAGATCCTTTTTTTCTGCGCGTAATCTGCTGC
TTGCAAACAAAAAAACCACCGCTACCAGCGGTGGTTTGTTTGCCGGATCAAGAGCTACCAACTCTTTTTC
CGAAGGTAACTGGCTTCAGCAGAGCGCAGATACCAAATACTGTTCTTCTAGTGTAGCCGTAGTTAGGCCA
CCACTTCAAGAACTCTGTAGCACCGCCTACATACCTCGCTCTGCTAATCCTGTTACCAGTGGCTGCTGCC
AGTGGCGATAAGTCGTGTCTTACCGGGTTGGACTCAAGACGATAGTTACCGGATAAGGCGCAGCGGTCGG
GCTGAACGGGGGGTTCGTGCACACAGCCCAGCTTGGAGCGAACGACCTACACCGAACTGAGATACCTACA
GCGTGAGCTATGAGAAAGCGCCACGCTTCCCGAAGGGAGAAAGGCGGACAGGTATCCGGTAAGCGGCAGG
GTCGGAACAGGAGAGCGCACGAGGGAGCTTCCAGGGGGAAACGCCTGGTATCTTTATAGTCCTGTCGGGT
TTCGCCACCTCTGACTTGAGCGTCGATTTTTGTGATGCTCGTCAGGGGGGCGGAGCCTATGGAAAAACGC
CAGCAACGCGGCCTTTTTACGGTTCCTGGCCTTTTGCTGGCCTTTTGCTCACATGTTCTTTCCTGCGTTA
TC
Features (pLannotate 1.2.2; 17 found; start..end, strand, type, name):
      1..30      +  rep_origin     RSF ori (fragment): Plasmids containing the RSF 1030 origin of replication can be propagated in E. coli cells that contain additional plasmids with compatible origins.
     98..401     +  enhancer       CMV enhancer: human cytomegalovirus immediate early enhancer
    402..605     +  promoter       CMV promoter: human cytomegalovirus (CMV) immediate early promoter
    628..671     +  misc_feature   MCS (fragment): multiple cloning site
    674..1261    +  CDS            BORCS5: BORC5_HUMAN - Also known as LOH12CR1 From Homo sapiens (Human).
   1264..1290    +  misc_feature   MCS (fragment): multiple cloning site
   1298..2017    +  CDS            mEGFP: enhanced GFP with monomerizing A206K mutation (Zacharias et al., 2002) mammalian codon-optimized
   2034..2117    +  CDS            large T antigen (fragment): large T antigen from SV40 (simian virus 40)
   2140..2261    +  polyA_signal   SV40 poly(A) signal: SV40 polyadenylation signal
   2295..2723    -  rep_origin     f1 ori (sequence partly withheld): f1 bacteriophage origin of replication; arrow indicates direction of (+) strand synthesis
   2750..2854    +  promoter       AmpR promoter: bla
   2856..3213    +  promoter       SV40 promoter: SV40 enhancer and early promoter
   3248..4042    +  CDS            NeoR/KanR: aminoglycoside phosphotransferase from Tn5; aph(3')-II (or nptII); confers resistance to neomycin, kanamycin, and G418 (Geneticin®)
   4063..4215    +  CDS            ble (fragment): BLE_KLEPN - Experimental evidence at protein level: Swiss-Prot protein existence level 1. Binding protein with a strong affinity to the bleomycin family of antibiotics. Binds to CL990; an antimitotic-antibiotic compound. From Klebsiella pneumoniae.
   4274..4321    +  polyA_signal   HSV TK poly(A) signal: herpes simplex virus thymidine kinase polyadenylation signal (Cole and Stacy, 1985)
   4412..4428    -  polyA_signal   bGH poly(A) signal (fragment): bovine growth hormone polyadenylation signal
   4650..5238    +  rep_origin     ori: high-copy-number ColE1/pMB1/pBR322/pUC origin of replication
