[The description below was written by a language model from this plasmid's Addgene catalogue record and pLannotate feature annotations shown in this document.]
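Description:
GFP-myrlysin/BORCS5 is a mammalian expression plasmid of about 5.3 kb built on a GFP-N1 backbone. It carries the human BORCS5 coding sequence (also called myrlysin or LOH12CR1; 588 bp), inserted by Gibson cloning. The insert sits downstream of the human cytomegalovirus immediate-early enhancer and promoter, between remnants of the multiple cloning site. It is followed in the same orientation by a GFP coding sequence, so despite the order of terms in the plasmid name, the fluorescent tag is at the C terminus of myrlysin. The sequence annotation identifies the fluorescent protein as mEGFP, the codon-optimized enhanced GFP carrying the monomerizing A206K substitution. An SV40 polyadenylation signal terminates the transcript. As the name myrlysin suggests, leaving the N terminus free would be compatible with N-terminal myristoylation, although the record does not state this as the design rationale.

In E. coli the plasmid replicates from a high-copy ColE1/pUC-type origin, and it also carries an f1 phage origin. A single Tn5 aminoglycoside phosphotransferase gene (NeoR/KanR) provides selection in both hosts. The bacterial bla promoter drives it for kanamycin resistance, and the SV40 enhancer/early promoter, paired with an HSV TK polyadenylation signal, drives it for G418 selection of transfected mammalian cells. Several short annotated fragments (RSF ori, ble, bGH poly(A), SV40 large T antigen) look like backbone remnants or partial matches rather than functional elements.

The construct is intended for expressing fluorescently tagged myrlysin in mammalian cells. It is associated with work describing BORC, a multisubunit complex that regulates lysosome positioning, so it suits live or fixed-cell imaging of this subunit's localization.
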