Addgene plasmid #194332: GFP-myrlysin/BORCS5
Purpose: Expresses myrlysin in mammalian cells
Depositing lab: Juan Bonifacino. Publication: BORC, a multisubunit complex that regulates lysosome positioning. Pu J, Schindler C, Jia R, Jarnik M, Backlund P, Bonifacino JS. Dev Cell. 2015 Apr 20;33(2):176-88. doi: 10.1016/j.devcel.2015.02.011. PubMed 25898167.
Backbone
  Vector backbone: GFP-N1
  Vector type: Mammalian Expression
Growth in bacteria
  Bacterial resistance: Kanamycin, 50 μg/mL
  Growth temperature: 37°C
  Growth strain: DH5alpha
  Copy number: Unknown
Gene/Insert
  Gene/Insert name: BORCS5 (alt name: myrlysin, LOH12CR1)
  Species: H. sapiens (human)
  Insert size (bp): 588
  Entrez Gene: BORCS5 (a.k.a. LOH12CR1, LOH1CR12)
  Promoter: CMV
  Tag / fusion protein: GFP (C terminal on insert)
  Cloning method: Gibson Cloning
  Sequencing primers: 5′ CMV-F; 3′ GFP-R
Terms and licenses: Academic/Nonprofit Terms; Industry Terms: Not Available to Industry
How to cite: GFP-myrlysin/BORCS5 was a gift from Juan Bonifacino (Addgene plasmid # 194332 ; http://n2t.net/addgene:194332 ; RRID:Addgene_194332)
